>Addgene plasmid #29761 | pcDNA5FRT/Flag-MSL3L1 | addgene partial sequence | sequence record 64442 | T7 5'-TAATACGACTCACTATAGGG-3'
TGCCAGACTACAAGGACGATGATGACAAGCTCGAGATGAGCGCGAGCGAGGGCATGAAATTTAAATTCCA
CTCAGGGGAGAAAGTGCTGTGCTTCGAGCCTGACCCCACCAAGGCGCGAGTGCTGTACGATGCCAAGATT
GTTGATGTTATTGTTGGGAAAGACGAAAAAGGCAGAAAGATCCCAGAATATCTGATCCATTTTAATGGTT
GGAACAGAAGCTGGGATAGATGGGCAGCAGAAGATCATGTGCTTCGTGATACCGATGAAAATCGTAGATT
ACAGCGTAAATTGGCAAGAAAAGCTGTAGCTCGCCTGAGGAGCACAGGAAGAAAGAAGAAGCGCTGCAGG
TTGCCTGGTGTGGACTCTGTCTTAAAAGGCCTCCCCACTGAAGAAAAAGATGAAAATGATGAAAACTCAT
TAAGCAGTTCCTCTGACTGTAGTGAAAACAAGGATGAAGAAATAAGTGAAGAAAGTGATATTGAAGAAAA
GACTGAAGTGAAAGAAGAACCAGAGCTTCAAACAAGAAGGGAAATGGAAGAAAGAACAATAACTATAGAA
ATCCCTGAAGTTCTGAAGAAGCAGCTGGAGGATGATTGTTACTACATTAACAGGAGGAAACGGTTAGTGA
AACTTCCATGCCAGACCAACATCATAACGATTTTGGAATCCTATGTGAAGCATTTTGCTATCAATGCAGC
CTTTTCAGCCAATGAGAGGCCTCGTCACCATCACGTTATGCCACATGCCAACATGAACGTGCATTATATC
CCAGCAGAAAAGAATGTTGACCTTTGTAAGGAGATGGTGGATGGATTAAGAATAACCTTTGATTACACTC
TCCCGTTGGTTTTACTCTATCCATATGAACAAGCTCAGTATAAAAAGGTGACTTCGTCTAAATTTTTTCT
TCCAATTAAGGAAAGTGC
