[The description below was written by a language model from this plasmid's Addgene catalogue record.]
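Description:
pcDNA5FRT/Flag-MSL3L1 is a mammalian expression plasmid built on the commercial pcDNA5FRT backbone (about 5.1 kb without insert) and carrying the human MSL3L1 coding sequence, now designated MSL3, as a roughly 1.57 kb insert placed by restriction enzyme cloning. The protein is expressed with an N-terminal Flag epitope tag, which allows detection with anti-Flag antibodies and affinity purification of the tagged protein along with its binding partners. In bacteria the plasmid is maintained at high copy number under ampicillin selection. No feature table accompanies the record, so the promoter, polyadenylation signal and mammalian selection marker are not explicitly listed. The pcDNA5/FRT family generally uses a CMV promoter to drive the insert and contains an FRT site next to a promoterless hygromycin resistance gene, so that Flp recombinase can integrate the plasmid at a single defined genomic FRT locus in a compatible host cell line and produce isogenic stable lines. The use of a T7 primer for 5′ sequencing fits a T7 promoter/priming site upstream of the cloning region, as is usual in this vector series.

MSL3 is the human homologue of a subunit of the male-specific lethal (MSL) complex, which associates with the MOF histone acetyltransferase. The associated publication examines the subunit composition and substrate specificity of MOF-containing acetyltransferase complexes. The construct is therefore suited to expressing Flag-MSL3 in human cells, most likely to isolate and characterise the protein complexes it joins, although the record does not state the exact experimental use.
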