Addgene plasmid #29761: pcDNA5FRT/Flag-MSL3L1
Depositing lab: Joan Conaway. Depositing organization: Stowers Institute for Medical Research. Publication: Subunit composition and substrate specificity of a MOF-containing histone acetyltransferase distinct from the male-specific lethal (MSL) complex. Cai Y, Jin J, Swanson SK, Cole MD, Choi SH, Florens L, Washburn MP, Conaway JW, Conaway RC. J Biol Chem. 2010 Feb 12. 285(7):4268-72. 10.1074/jbc.C109.087981 PubMed 20018852.
Backbone
  Vector backbone: pcDNA5FRT
  Backbone manufacturer: Invitrogen
  Backbone size w/o insert (bp): 5100
  Vector type: Mammalian Expression
Growth in bacteria
  Bacterial resistance: Ampicillin, 100 μg/mL
  Growth temperature: 37°C
  Growth strain: DH5alpha
  Copy number: High Copy
Gene/Insert
  Gene/Insert name: MSL3L1
  Species: H. sapiens (human)
  Insert size (bp): 1566
  GenBank ID: NM_078629.3
  Entrez Gene: MSL3 (a.k.a. MSL3L1)
  Tag / fusion protein: Flag (N terminal on insert)
  Cloning method: Restriction Enzyme
  Sequencing primers: 5′ T7
Terms and licenses: Academic/Nonprofit Terms; Industry Terms: Not Available to Industry
How to cite: pcDNA5FRT/Flag-MSL3L1 was a gift from Joan Conaway (Addgene plasmid # 29761 ; http://n2t.net/addgene:29761 ; RRID:Addgene_29761)
